Addgene plasmid #235276: EF1a-mRuby2(miR.FF5)-TS.FF6x1-bGH
Purpose: ComMAND open-loop circuit regulating mRuby2 with miR-FF5
Depositing lab: Kate Galloway. Depositing organization: Massachusetts Institute of Technology. Publication: Model-guided design of microRNA-based gene circuits supports precise dosage of transgenic cargoes into diverse primary cells. Love KS, Johnstone CP, Peterman EL, Gaglione S, Birnbaum ME, Galloway KE. Cell Syst. 2025 Apr 22:101269. doi: 10.1016/j.cels.2025.101269. PubMed 40300600.
Backbone
  Vector backbone: pShip.USI (upstream inverted)
  Backbone manufacturer: Galloway lab
  Backbone size w/o insert (bp): 2046
  Vector type: Mammalian Expression, Synthetic Biology
Growth in bacteria
  Bacterial resistance: Kanamycin, 50 μg/mL
  Growth temperature: 30°C
  Growth strain: NEB Stable
  Copy number: High Copy
Gene/Insert
  Gene/Insert name: mRuby2
  Species: Entacmaea quadricolor
  Insert size (bp): 711
  Promoter: EF1a (human EF1a)
  Cloning method: Golden Gate
  Sequencing primers: 5′ CATCAGAGATTTTGAGACAC; 3′ gcgtttctacaaactcttcc
Resource information
  A portion of this plasmid was derived from a plasmid made by: Addgene #90236
Terms and licenses: Academic/Nonprofit Terms; Industry Terms: Not Available to Industry
Depositor comments: Alt name: pKG3147 ; Please visit https://doi.org/10.1101/2024.06.25.600629 for bioRxiv preprint.
How to cite: EF1a-mRuby2(miR.FF5)-TS.FF6x1-bGH was a gift from Kate Galloway (Addgene plasmid # 235276 ; http://n2t.net/addgene:235276 ; RRID:Addgene_235276)
