[The description below was written by a language model from this plasmid's Addgene catalogue record and pLannotate feature annotations shown in this document.]
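Description:
EF1a-mRuby2(miR.FF5)-TS.FF6x1-bGH is a 4.7 kb mammalian expression plasmid for synthetic biology, assembled by Golden Gate cloning in the compact pShip.USI (upstream inverted) backbone. It is propagated in bacteria through a high-copy ColE1/pUC-type origin and selected with kanamycin via an aph(3')-Ia resistance gene. Short rrnB T1 and T2 terminators flank this bacterial portion and probably insulate it from the mammalian transcription unit.

The payload is a single transcription unit driven by the human EF1a promoter, annotated as the core promoter followed by intron A sequences, and terminated by the bovine growth hormone polyadenylation signal. The coding sequence is mRuby2, a monomeric red fluorescent protein derived from Entacmaea quadricolor. In the feature table it appears as two fragments separated by miR-30a 5' and 3' flanking sequences. This layout indicates that a miR-30a-scaffolded synthetic microRNA, identified by the construct name as miR-FF5, is embedded within the reporter gene, most likely in an intron-like element, so that the microRNA is co-produced with the mRuby2 transcript. The name also indicates a single copy of an FF6 target site (TS.FF6x1) between the reporter and the poly(A) signal, although this site is not annotated. Because the FF5 microRNA does not match the FF6 target site, the transcript should not be repressed by its own microRNA, consistent with the stated purpose as the open-loop version of the ComMAND circuit. It would serve as the unregulated comparison for closed-loop designs that use microRNA-mediated feedforward control to set transgene dosage. A short hit to the TRE3GV promoter just upstream of the coding sequence is only a fragment and probably reflects shared leader sequence rather than Tet-responsive control.
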