Features (pLannotate 1.2.2; 13 found; start..end, strand, type, name):
     68..95      -  terminator     rrnB T2 terminator: transcription terminator T2 from the E. coli rrnB gene
    227..270     +  terminator     rrnB T1 terminator: Escherichia coli rrnB; transcription terminator T1 from the E. coli rrnB gene
    438..1026    -  rep_origin     ori: high-copy-number ColE1/pMB1/pBR322/pUC origin of replication
   1116..1925    -  CDS            KanR: aminoglycoside phosphotransferase; aph(3')-Ia; confers resistance to kanamycin in bacteria or G418 (Geneticin®) in eukaryotes
   2065..2276    +  promoter       EF-1α core promoter: core promoter for human elongation factor EF-1α
   2277..2390    +  intron         EF-1α intron A (fragment): intron upstream of the start codon of human EF-1α
   3016..3219    +  intron         EF-1α intron A: truncated intron upstream of the start codon of human EF-1α
   3228..3262    +  promoter       TRE3GV promoter (fragment): 3rd-generation Tet-responsive promoter that can be activated by binding of Tet-On® 3G, optimized for retroviral and lentiviral vectors
   3289..3345    +  CDS            mRuby2 (fragment): mRuby2 is a basic (constitutively fluorescent) red fluorescent protein published in 2012, derived from Entacmaea quadricolor. It has moderate acid sensitivity.
   3375..3468    +  ncRNA          5' miR-30a: sequence upstream of the 71-nt precursor of the human miR-30a microRNA (Zeng et al., 2002) miRNA
   3573..3685    +  ncRNA          3' miR-30a: sequence downstream of the 71-nt precursor of the human miR-30a microRNA (Zeng et al., 2002) miRNA
   3712..4376    +  CDS            mRuby2 (fragment): monomeric red fluorescent protein derived from mRuby, with improved photophysical properties (Lam et al., 2012)
   4433..4657    +  polyA_signal   bGH poly(A) signal: bovine growth hormone polyadenylation signal
>Addgene plasmid #235276 | EF1a-mRuby2(miR.FF5)-TS.FF6x1-bGH | addgene full sequence | sequence record 472822 | Addgene NGS Result
CGCTAGTAGACTGCAGGTGGGCCCGAGCTTAAGTAACTAACTAACAGGAAGAGTTTGTAGAAACGCAAAA
AGGCCATCCGTCAGGATGGCCTTCTGCTTAGTTTGATGCCTGGCAGTTTATGGCGGGCGTCCTGCCCGCC
ACCCTCCGGGCCGTTGCTTCACAACGTTCAAATCCGCTCCCGGCGGATTTGTCCTACTCAGGAGAGCGTT
CACCGACAAACAACAGATAAAACGAAAGGCCCAGTCTTCCGACTGAGCCTTTCGTTTTATTTGATGCCTG
GCAGTTCCCTACTCTCGCTTAGTAGTTAGACGTCCCCGAGATCCATGCTAGCGGTAATACGGTTATCCAC
AGAATCAGGGGATAACGCAGGAAAGAACATGTGAGCAAAAGGCCAGCAAAAGGCCAGGAACCGTAAAAAG
GCCGCGTTGCTGGCGTTTTTCCATAGGCTCCGCCCCCCTGACGAGCATCACAAAAATCGACGCTCAAGTC
AGAGGTGGCGAAACCCGACAGGACTATAAAGATACCAGGCGTTTCCCCCTGGAAGCTCCCTCGTGCGCTC
TCCTGTTCCGACCCTGCCGCTTACCGGATACCTGTCCGCCTTTCTCCCTTCGGGAAGCGTGGCGCTTTCT
CATAGCTCACGCTGTAGGTATCTCAGTTCGGTGTAGGTCGTTCGCTCCAAGCTGGGCTGTGTGCACGAAC
CCCCCGTTCAGCCCGACCGCTGCGCCTTATCCGGTAACTATCGTCTTGAGTCCAACCCGGTAAGACACGA
CTTATCGCCACTGGCAGCAGCCACTGGTAACAGGATTAGCAGAGCGAGGTATGTAGGCGGTGCTACAGAG
TTCTTGAAGTGGTGGCCTAACTACGGCTACACTAGAAGAACAGTATTTGGTATCTGCGCTCTGCTGAAGC
CAGTTACCTTCGGAAAAAGAGTTGGTAGCTCTTGATCCGGCAAACAAACCACCGCTGGTAGCGGTGGTTT
TTTTGTTTGCAAGCAGCAGATTACGCGCAGAAAAAAAGGATCTCAAGAAGATCCTTTGATCTTTTCTACG
GGGTCTGACGCTCAGTGGAACGGGGCCCAATCTGAATAATGTTACAACCAATTAACCAATTCTGATTAGA
AAAACTCATCGAGCATCAAATGAAACTGCAATTTATTCATATCAGGATTATCAATACCATATTTTTGAAA
AAGCCGTTTCTGTAATGAAGGAGAAAACTCACCGAGGCAGTTCCATAGGATGGCAAGATCCTGGTATCGG
TCTGCGATTCCGACTCGTCCAACATCAATACAACCTATTAATTTCCCCTCGTCAAAAATAAGGTTATCAA
GTGAGAAATCACCATGAGTGACGACTGAATCCGGTGAGAATGGCAAAAGTTTATGCATTTCTTTCCAGAC
TTGTTCAACAGGCCAGCCATTACGCTCGTCATCAAAATCACTCGCATCAACCAAACCGTTATTCATTCGT
GATTGCGCCTGAGCTAGACGAAATACGCGATCGCTGTTAAAAGGACAATTACAAACAGGAATCGAATGCA
ACCGGCGCAGGAACACTGCCAGCGCATCAACAATATTTTCACCTGAATCAGGATATTCTTCTAATACCTG
GAATGCTGTTTTTCCGGGGATCGCAGTGGTGAGTAACCATGCATCACCAGGAGTACGGATAAAATGCTTG
ATGGTCGGAAGAGGCATAAATTCCGTCAGCCAGTTTAGTCTGACCATCTCATCTGTAACATCATTGGCAA
CGCTACCTTTGCCATGTTTCAGAAACAACTCTGGCGCATCGGGCTTCCCATACAAGCGATAGATTGTCGC
ACCTGATTGCCCGACATTATCGCGAGCCCATTTATACCCATATAAATCAGCATCCATGTTGGAATTTAAT
CGCGGCCTCGACGTTTCCCGTTGAATATGGCTCATAACACCCCTTGTATTACTGTTTATGTAAGCAGACA
GTTTTATTGTTCATGATGATATATTTTTATCTTGTGCAATGTAACATCAGAGATTTTGAGACACGGGCAC
CTGCAGTCTTCGTACTGCTCCGGTGCCCGTCAGTGGGCAGAGCGCACATCGCCCACAGTCCCCGAGAAGT
TGGGGGGAGGGGTCGGCAATTGAACCGGTGCCTAGAGAAGGTGGCGCGGGGTAAACTGGGAAAGTGATGT
CGTGTACTGGCTCCGCCTTTTTCCCGAGGGTGGGGGAGAACCGTATATAAGTGCAGTAGTCGCCGTGAAC
GTTCTTTTTCGCAACGGGTTTGCCGCCAGAACACAGGTAAGTGCCGTGTGTGGTTCCCGCGGGCCTGGCC
TCTTTACGGGTTATGGCCCTTGCGTGCCTTGAATTACTTCCACGCCCCTGGCTGCAGTACGTGATTCTTG
ATCCCGAGCTTCGGGTTGGAAGTGGGTGGGAGAGTTCGAGGCCTTGCGCTTAAGGAGCCCCTTCGCCTCG
TGCTTGAGTTGAGGCCTGGCTTGGGCGCTGGGGCCGCCGCGTGCGAATCTGGTGGCACCTTCGCGCCTGT
CTCGCTGCTTTCGATAAGTCTCTAGCCATTTAAAATTTTTGATGACCTGCTGCGACGCTTTTTTTCTGGC
AAGATAGTCTTGTAAATGCGGGCCAAGATCTGCACACTGGTATTTCGGTTTTTGGGGCCGCGGGCGGCGA
CGGGGCCCGTGCGTCCCAGCGCACATGTTCGGCGAGGCGGGGCCTGCGAGCGCGGCCACCGAGAATCGGA
CGGGGGTAGTCTCAAGCTGGCCGGCCTGCTCTGGTGCCTGGCCTCGCGCCGCCGTGTATCGCCCCGCCCT
GGGCGGCAAGGCTGGCCCGGTCGGCACCAGTTGCGTGAGCGGAAAGATGGCCGCTTCCCGGCCCTGCTGC
AGGGAGCTCAAAATGGAGGACGCGGCGCTCGGGAGAGCGGGCGGGTGAGTCACCCACACAAAGGAAAAGG
GCCTTTCCGTCCTCAGCCGTCGCTTCATGTGACTCCACGGAGTACCGGGCGCCGTCCAGGCACCTCGATT
AGTTCTCGAGCTTTTGGAGTACGTCGTCTTTAGGTTGGGGGGAGGGGTTTTATGCGATGGAGTTTCCCCA
CACTGAGTGGGTGGAGACTGAAGTTAGGCCAGCTTGGCACTTGATGTAATTCTCCTTGGAATTTGCCCTT
TTTGAGTTTGGATCTTGGTTCATTCTCAAGCCTCAGACAGTGGTTCAAAGTTTTTTTCTTCCATTTCAGG
TGTCGTGAGAGCTCGTTTAGTGAACCGTCAGATCGCCTGGAGACGCCATCCACGCTGTAATGGCCACCAT
GGTGTCTAAGGGCGAAGAGCTGATCAAGGAAAATATGCGTATGAAGGTGAGTATGTGCTCGCTTCGGCAG
CACATATACTATGTTTGAATGAGGCTTCAGTACTTTACAGAATCGTTGCCTGCACATCTTGGAAACACTT
GCTGGGATTACTTCTTCAGGTTAACCCAACAGAAGGCTCGAGTGCTGTTGACAGTGAGCGAAGCACTCTG
ATTTGACAATTATAGTGAAGCCACAGATGTATAATTGTCAAATCAGAGTGCTTTGCCTACTGCCTCGGAG
AATTCAAGGGGCTACTTTAGGAGCAATTATCTTGTTTACTAAAACTGAATACCTTGCTATCTCTTTGATA
CATTTTTACAAAGCTGAATTAAAATGGTATAAATTAAATCACTTTTTTCAATTGTTTCCTTTTTTTTCCT
CAGGTGGTCATGGAAGGTTCGGTCAACGGCCACCAATTCAAATGCACAGGTGAAGGAGAAGGCAATCCGT
ACATGGGAACTCAAACCATGAGGATCAAAGTCATCGAGGGAGGACCCCTGCCATTTGCCTTTGACATTCT
TGCCACGTCGTTCATGTATGGCAGCCGTACTTTTATCAAGTACCCGAAAGGCATTCCTGATTTCTTTAAA
CAGTCCTTTCCTGAGGGTTTTACTTGGGAAAGAGTTACGAGATACGAAGATGGTGGAGTCGTCACCGTCA
TGCAGGACACCAGCCTTGAGGATGGCTGTCTCGTTTACCACGTCCAAGTCAGAGGGGTAAACTTTCCCTC
CAATGGTCCCGTGATGCAGAAGAAGACCAAGGGTTGGGAGCCTAATACAGAGATGATGTATCCAGCAGAT
GGTGGTCTGAGGGGATACACTCATATGGCACTGAAAGTTGATGGTGGTGGCCATCTGTCTTGCTCTTTCG
TAACAACTTACAGGTCAAAAAAGACCGTCGGGAACATCAAGATGCCCGGTATCCATGCCGTTGATCACCG
CCTGGAAAGGTTAGAGGAAAGTGACAATGAAATGTTCGTAGTACAACGCGAACACGCAGTTGCCAAGTTC
GCCGGGCTTGGTGGTGGGATGGACGAGCTGTACAAGTAACAACAAGCTTGTGGAACCAAAGAGATTCCTC
ATAAACCTAGGAGGAGTTGCACCTGTGCCTTCTAGTTGCCAGCCATCTGTTGTTTGCCCCTCCCCCGTGC
CTTCCTTGACCCTGGAAGGTGCCACTCCCACTGTCCTTTCCTAATAAAATGAGGAAATTGCATCGCATTG
TCTGAGTAGGTGTCATTCTATTCTGGGGGGTGGGGTGGGGCAGGACAGCAAGGGGGAGGATTGGGAAGAC
AATAGCAGGCATGCTGGGGATGCGGTGGGCTCTATGG
