>Addgene plasmid #235276 | EF1a-mRuby2(miR.FF5)-TS.FF6x1-bGH | depositor partial sequence | sequence record 463176 | mRuby2(miR.FF5), mRuby2 with intronic microRNA
ATGGTGTCTAAGGGCGAAGAGCTGATCAAGGAAAATATGCGTATGAAGGTGAGTATGTGCTCGCTTCGGC
AGCACATATACTATGTTTGAATGAGGCTTCAGTACTTTACAGAATCGTTGCCTGCACATCTTGGAAACAC
TTGCTGGGATTACTTCTTCAGGTTAACCCAACAGAAGGCTCGAGTGCTGTTGACAGTGAGCGAAGCACTC
TGATTTGACAATTATAGTGAAGCCACAGATGTATAATTGTCAAATCAGAGTGCTTTGCCTACTGCCTCGG
AGAATTCAAGGGGCTACTTTAGGAGCAATTATCTTGTTTACTAAAACTGAATACCTTGCTATCTCTTTGA
TACATTTTTACAAAGCTGAATTAAAATGGTATAAATTAAATCACTTTTTTCAATTGTTTCCTTTTTTTTC
CTCAGGTGGTCATGGAAGGTTCGGTCAACGGCCACCAATTCAAATGCACAGGTGAAGGAGAAGGCAATCC
GTACATGGGAACTCAAACCATGAGGATCAAAGTCATCGAGGGAGGACCCCTGCCATTTGCCTTTGACATT
CTTGCCACGTCGTTCATGTATGGCAGCCGTACTTTTATCAAGTACCCGAAAGGCATTCCTGATTTCTTTA
AACAGTCCTTTCCTGAGGGTTTTACTTGGGAAAGAGTTACGAGATACGAAGATGGTGGAGTCGTCACCGT
CATGCAGGACACCAGCCTTGAGGATGGCTGTCTCGTTTACCACGTCCAAGTCAGAGGGGTAAACTTTCCC
TCCAATGGTCCCGTGATGCAGAAGAAGACCAAGGGTTGGGAGCCTAATACAGAGATGATGTATCCAGCAG
ATGGTGGTCTGAGGGGATACACTCATATGGCACTGAAAGTTGATGGTGGTGGCCATCTGTCTTGCTCTTT
CGTAACAACTTACAGGTCAAAAAAGACCGTCGGGAACATCAAGATGCCCGGTATCCATGCCGTTGATCAC
CGCCTGGAAAGGTTAGAGGAAAGTGACAATGAAATGTTCGTAGTACAACGCGAACACGCAGTTGCCAAGT
TCGCCGGGCTTGGTGGTGGGATGGACGAGCTGTACAAG
